>Addgene plasmid #174551 | S113 | addgene full sequence | sequence record 343593 | Addgene NGS Result
GACGGATCGGGAGATCTCCCGATCCCCTATGGTGCACTCTCAGTACAATCTGCTCTGATGCCGCATAGTT
AAGCCAGTATCTGCTCCCTGCTTGTGTGTTGGAGGTCGCTGAGTAGTGCGCGAGCAAAATTTAAGCTACA
ACAAGGCAAGGCTTGACCGACAATTGCATGAAGAATCTGCTTAGGGTTAGGCGTTTTGCGCTGCTTCGCG
ATGTACGGGCCAGATATACGCGTTGACATTGATTATTGACTAGTTATTAATAGTAATCAATTACGGGGTC
ATTAGTTCATAGCCCATATATGGAGTTCCGCGTTACATAACTTACGGTAAATGGCCCGCCTGGCTGACCG
CCCAACGACCCCCGCCCATTGACGTCAATAATGACGTATGTTCCCATAGTAACGCCAATAGGGACTTTCC
ATTGACGTCAATGGGTGGAGTATTTACGGTAAACTGCCCACTTGGCAGTACATCAAGTGTATCATATGCC
AAGTACGCCCCCTATTGACGTCAATGACGGTAAATGGCCCGCCTGGCATTATGCCCAGTACATGACCTTA
TGGGACTTTCCTACTTGGCAGTACATCTACGTATTAGTCATCGCTATTACCATGGTGATGCGGTTTTGGC
AGTACATCAATGGGCGTGGATAGCGGTTTGACTCACGGGGATTTCCAAGTCTCCACCCCATTGACGTCAA
TGGGAGTTTGTTTTGGCACCAAAATCAACGGGACTTTCCAAAATGTCGTAACAACTCCGCCCCATTGACG
CAAATGGGCGGTAGGCGTGTACGGTGGGAGGTCTATATAAGCAGAGCTCTCTGGCTAACTAGAGAACCCA
CTGCTTACTGGCTTATCGAAATTAATACGACTCACTATAGGGAGACCCAAGCTTATGAAGCTACTGTCTT
CTATCGAACAAGCATGCGATATTTGCCGACTTAAAAAGCTCAAGTGCTCCAAAGAAAAACCGAAGTGCGC
CAAGTGTCTGAAGAACAACTGGGAGTGTCGCTACTCTCCCAAAACCAAAAGGTCTCCGCTGACTAGGGCA
CATCTGACAGAAGTGGAATCAAGGCTAGAAAGACTGGAACAGCTATTTCTACTGATTTTTCCTCGAGAAG
ACCTTGACATGATTTTGAAAATGGATTCTTTACAGGATATAAAAGCATTGTTAACAGGATTATTTGTACA
AGATAATGTGAATAAAGATGCCGTCACAGATAGATTGGCTTCAGTGGAGACTGATATGCCTCTAACATTG
AGACAGCATAGAATAAGTGCGACATCATCATCGGAAGAGAGTAGTAACAAAGGTCAAAGACAGTTGACTG
TATCGGAAGAATTCAGCCAGATCCCGGCGAGCGAGCAAGAAACCCTGGTTCGTCCGAAGCCGCTGCTGCT
GAAGCTGCTGAAAAGCGTTGGTGCGCAGAAGGACACCTACACCATGAAAGAGGTGCTGTTCTACCTGGGC
CAATATATCATGACCAAGCGTCTGTACGATGAAAAACAGCAACACATTGTGTATTGCAGCAACGACCTGC
TGGGTGACCTGTTCGGCGTTCCGAGCTTTAGCGTGAAGGAGCACCGTAAAATCTACACCATGATTTATCG
TAACCTGGTGGTTGTGAACCAGCAAGAGAGCAGCGACAGCGGTACCAGCGTTAGCGAAAACCTCGAGGGA
TCCGCAACAAACTTCTCTCTGCTGAAACAAGCCGGAGATGTCGAAGAGAATCCTGGACCGCCTGCAGGGA
CTATGCATCACCATCACCATCACGCAACCCATACGGCTCAGACCCAAACGCACCTGAACTTTACCCAGAT
TAAAACGGCATTCGCTCTGTATTGGGCACTGCTGGCCGCACAAGGTAAACCGGTTATGCTGGATCTGTAT
GCAGACTGGTGCGTCGCTTGTAAAGAATTCGAAAAATACACCTTCAGCGATCCGCAGGTGCAAAAAGCCC
TGGCGGACACCGTGCTGCTGCAGGCAAACGTTACGGCAAATGATGCTCAAGACGTCGCTCTGCTGAAACA
TCTGAATGTGCTGGGCCTGCCGACCATCCTGTTTTTCGATGGCCAGGGTCAAGAACATCCGCAGGCGCGT
GTTACCGGTTTTATGGATGCGGAAACGTTCTCTGCCCACCTGCGTGACCGCCAGCCGCGGCCGCTCGAGG
CCCCCAAGCCCACCCAGGCTGGGGAAGGAACGCTGTCAGAGGCCCTGCTGCAGCTGCAGTTTGATGATGA
AGACCTGGGGGCCTTGCTTGGCAACAGCACAGACCCAGCTGTGTTCACAGACCTGGCATCCGTCGACAAC
TCCGAGTTTCAGCAGCTGCTGAACCAGGGCATACCTGTGGCCCCCCACACAACTGAGCCCATGCTGATGG
AGTACCCTGAGGCTATAACTCGCCTAGTGACAGGGGCCCAGAGGCCCCCCGACCCAGCTCCTGCTCCACT
GGGGGCCCCGGGGCTCCCCAATGGCCTCCTTTCAGGAGATGAAGACTTCTCCTCCATTGCGGACATGGAC
TTCTCAGCCCTGCTGAGTCAGATCAGCTCCCTGTACAAGCCAAAGAAGAAGAGAAAGGTATAATCTAGAG
GGCCCTATTCTATAGTGTCACCTAAATGCTAGAGCTCGCTGATCAGCCTCGACTGTGCCTTCTAGTTGCC
AGCCATCTGTTGTTTGCCCCTCCCCCGTGCCTTCCTTGACCCTGGAAGGTGCCACTCCCACTGTCCTTTC
CTAATAAAATGAGGAAATTGCATCGCATTGTCTGAGTAGGTGTCATTCTATTCTGGGGGGTGGGGTGGGG
CAGGACAGCAAGGGGGAGGATTGGGAAGACAATAGCAGGCATGCTGGGGATGCGGTGGGCTCTATGGCTT
CTGAGGCGGAAAGAACCAGCTGGGGCTCTAGGGGGTATCCCC
[124 nt withheld, positions 2913-3036]
C
[91 nt withheld, positions 3038-3128]
A
[49 nt withheld, positions 3130-3178]
CCTTTGACGTTGGAGTCCACGTTCTTT
[37 nt withheld, positions 3206-3242]
ACCCTATCTCGGTCTATTCTTTTGATTTATAAGGGATTTTGCCGATTTCGGCCTATTGGTTAAAAAATGA
GCTGATTTAACAAAAATTTAACGCGAATTAATTCTGTGGAATGTGTGTCAGTTAGGGTGTGGAAAGTCCC
CAGGCTCCCCAGCAGGCAGAAGTATGCAAAGCATGCATCTCAATTAGTCAGCAACCAGGTGTGGAAAGTC
CCCAGGCTCCCCAGCAGGCAGAAGTATGCAAAGCATGCATCTCAATTAGTCAGCAACCATAGTCCCGCCC
CTAACTCCGCCCATCCCGCCCCTAACTCCGCCCAGTTCCGCCCATTCTCCGCCCCATGGCTGACTAATTT
TTTTTATTTATGCAGAGGCCGAGGCCGCCTCTGCCTCTGAGCTATTCCAGAAGTAGTGAGGAGGCTTTTT
TGGAGGCCTAGGCTTTTGCAAAAAGCTCCCGGGAGCTTGTATATCCATTTTCGGATCTGATCAAGAGACA
GGATGAGGATCGTTTCGCATGATTGAACAAGATGGATTGCACGCAGGTTCTCCGGCCGCTTGGGTGGAGA
GGCTATTCGGCTATGACTGGGCACAACAGACAATCGGCTGCTCTGATGCCGCCGTGTTCCGGCTGTCAGC
GCAGGGGCGCCCGGTTCTTTTTGTCAAGACCGACCTGTCCGGTGCCCTGAATGAACTGCAGGACGAGGCA
GCGCGGCTATCGTGGCTGGCCACGACGGGCGTTCCTTGCGCAGCTGTGCTCGACGTTGTCACTGAAGCGG
GAAGGGACTGGCTGCTATTGGGCGAAGTGCCGGGGCAGGATCTCCTGTCATCTCACCTTGCTCCTGCCGA
GAAAGTATCCATCATGGCTGATGCAATGCGGCGGCTGCATACGCTTGATCCGGCTACCTGCCCATTCGAC
CACCAAGCGAAACATCGCATCGAGCGAGCACGTACTCGGATGGAAGCCGGTCTTGTCGATCAGGATGATC
TGGACGAAGAGCATCAGGGGCTCGCGCCAGCCGAACTGTTCGCCAGGCTCAAGGCGCGCATGCCCGACGG
CGAGGATCTCGTCGTGACCCATGGCGATGCCTGCTTGCCGAATATCATGGTGGAAAATGGCCGCTTTTCT
GGATTCATCGACTGTGGCCGGCTGGGTGTGGCGGACCGCTATCAGGACATAGCGTTGGCTACCCGTGATA
TTGCTGAAGAGCTTGGCGGCGAATGGGCTGACCGCTTCCTCGTGCTTTACGGTATCGCCGCTCCCGATTC
GCAGCGCATCGCCTTCTATCGCCTTCTTGACGAGTTCTTCTGAGCGGGACTCTGGGGTTCGAAATGACCG
ACCAAGCGACGCCCAACCTGCCATCACGAGATTTCGATTCCACCGCCGCCTTCTATGAAAGGTTGGGCTT
CGGAATCGTTTTCCGGGACGCCGGCTGGATGATCCTCCAGCGCGGGGATCTCATGCTGGAGTTCTTCGCC
CACCCCAACTTGTTTATTGCAGCTTATAATGGTTACAAATAAAGCAATAGCATCACAAATTTCACAAATA
AAGCATTTTTTTCACTGCATTCTAGTTGTGGTTTGTCCAAACTCATCAATGTATCTTATCATGTCTGTAT
ACCGTCGACCTCTAGCTAGAGCTTGGCGTAATCATGGTCATAGCTGTTTCCTGTGTGAAATTGTTATCCG
CTCACAATTCCACACAACATACGAGCCGGAAGCATAAAGTGTAAAGCCTGGGGTGCCTAATGAGTGAGCT
AACTCACATTAATTGCGTTGCGCTCACTGCCCGCTTTCCAGTCGGGAAACCTGTCGTGCCAGCTGCATTA
ATGAATCGGCCAACGCGCGGGGAGAGGCGGTTTGCGTATTGGGCGCTCTTCCGCTTCCTCGCTCACTGAC
TCGCTGCGCTCGGTCGTTCGGCTGCGGCGAGCGGTATCAGCTCACTCAAAGGCGGTAATACGGTTATCCA
CAGAATCAGGGGATAACGCAGGAAAGAACATGTGAGCAAAAGGCCAGCAAAAGGCCAGGAACCGTAAAAA
GGCCGCGTTGCTGGCGTTTTTCCATAGGCTCCGCCCCCCTGACGAGCATCACAAAAATCGACGCTCAAGT
CAGAGGTGGCGAAACCCGACAGGACTATAAAGATACCAGGCGTTTCCCCCTGGAAGCTCCCTCGTGCGCT
CTCCTGTTCCGACCCTGCCGCTTACCGGATACCTGTCCGCCTTTCTCCCTTCGGGAAGCGTGGCGCTTTC
TCATAGCTCACGCTGTAGGTATCTCAGTTCGGTGTAGGTCGTTCGCTCCAAGCTGGGCTGTGTGCACGAA
CCCCCCGTTCAGCCCGACCGCTGCGCCTTATCCGGTAACTATCGTCTTGAGTCCAACCCGGTAAGACACG
ACTTATCGCCACTGGCAGCAGCCACTGGTAACAGGATTAGCAGAGCGAGGTATGTAGGCGGTGCTACAGA
GTTCTTGAAGTGGTGGCCTAACTACGGCTACACTAGAAGAACAGTATTTGGTATCTGCGCTCTGCTGAAG
CCAGTTACCTTCGGAAAAAGAGTTGGTAGCTCTTGATCCGGCAAACAAACCACCGCTGGTAGCGGTGGTT
TTTTTGTTTGCAAGCAGCAGATTACGCGCAGAAAAAAAGGATCTCAAGAAGATCCTTTGATCTTTTCTAC
GGGGTCTGACGCTCAGTGGAACGAAAACTCACGTTAAGGGATTTTGGTCATGAGATTATCAAAAAGGATC
TTCACCTAGATCCTTTTAAATTAAAAATGAAGTTTTAAATCAATCTAAAGTATATATGAGTAAACTTGGT
CTGACAGTTACCAATGCTTAATCAGTGAGGCACCTATCTCAGCGATCTGTCTATTTCGTTCATCCATAGT
TGCCTGACTCCCCGTCGTGTAGATAACTACGATACGGGAGGGCTTACCATCTGGCCCCAGTGCTGCAATG
ATACCGCGAGACCCACGCTCACCGGCTCCAGATTTATCAGCAATAAACCAGCCAGCCGGAAGGGCCGAGC
GCAGAAGTGGTCCTGCAACTTTATCCGCCTCCATCCAGTCTATTAATTGTTGCCGGGAAGCTAGAGTAAG
TAGTTCGCCAGTTAATAGTTTGCGCAACGTTGTTGCCATTGCTACAGGCATCGTGGTGTCACGCTCGTCG
TTTGGTATGGCTTCATTCAGCTCCGGTTCCCAACGATCAAGGCGAGTTACATGATCCCCCATGTTGTGCA
AAAAAGCGGTTAGCTCCTTCGGTCCTCCGATCGTTGTCAGAAGTAAGTTGGCCGCAGTGTTATCACTCAT
GGTTATGGCAGCACTGCATAATTCTCTTACTGTCATGCCATCCGTAAGATGCTTTTCTGTGACTGGTGAG
TACTCAACCAAGTCATTCTGAGAATAGTGTATGCGGCGACCGAGTTGCTCTTGCCCGGCGTCAATACGGG
ATAATACCGCGCCACATAGCAGAACTTTAAAAGTGCTCATCATTGGAAAACGTTCTTCGGGGCGAAAACT
CTCAAGGATCTTACCGCTGTTGAGATCCAGTTCGATGTAACCCACTCGTGCACCCAACTGATCTTCAGCA
TCTTTTACTTTCACCAGCGTTTCTGGGTGAGCAAAAACAGGAAGGCAAAATGCCGCAAAAAAGGGAATAA
GGGCGACACGGAAATGTTGAATACTCATACTCTTCCTTTTTCAATATTATTGAAGCATTTATCAGGGTTA
TTGTCTCATGAGCGGATACATATTTGAATGTATTTAGAAAAATAAACAAATAGGGGTTCCGCGCACATTT
CCCCGAAAAGTGCCACCTGACGTC
Features (pLannotate 1.2.2; 26 found; start..end, strand, type, name):
     28..80      -  misc_feature   bom (fragment): basis of mobility region from pBR322
    235..614     +  enhancer       CMV enhancer: human cytomegalovirus immediate early enhancer
    615..818     +  promoter       CMV promoter: human cytomegalovirus (CMV) immediate early promoter
    814..847     +  LTR            5' LTR (truncated) (fragment): truncated 5' long terminal repeat (LTR) from HIV-1
    863..881     +  promoter       T7 promoter: promoter for bacteriophage T7 RNA polymerase
    895..1335    +  CDS            GAL4 DNA binding domain: DNA binding domain of the GAL4 transcriptional activator; Saccharomyces cerevisiae GAL4 (truncated)
   1345..1734    +  CDS            MDM2 (fragment): MDM2_HUMAN - Experimental evidence at protein level: Swiss-Prot protein existence level 1. E3 ubiquitin-protein ligase that mediates ubiquitination of p53/TP53, leading to its degradation by the proteasome. Inhibits p53/TP53- and p73/TP73-mediated cell cycle arrest and apoptosis by binding its transcriptional activation domain. Also acts as a ubiquitin ligase E3 toward itself and ARRB1. Permits the nuclear export of p53/TP53. Promotes proteasome-dependent ubiquitin-independent degradation of retinoblastoma RB1 protein. Inhibits DAXX-mediated apoptosis by inducing its ubiquitination and degrada
   1756..1773    +  CDS            7xHis (fragment): 6xHis affinity tag
   1774..2157    +  CDS            dsbD (fragment): DSBD_ECO57 - Experimental evidence at protein level: Swiss-Prot protein existence level 1. Required to facilitate the formation of correct disulfide bonds in some periplasmic proteins and for the assembly of the periplasmic c-type cytochromes. Acts by transferring electrons from cytoplasmic thioredoxin to the periplasm. This transfer involves a cascade of disulfide bond formation and reduction steps. From Escherichia coli O157:H7.
   2179..2550    +  CDS            RelA (p65) AD: transcriptional activation domain of human RelA, also known as p65 (O'Shea and Perkins, 2008)
   2560..2580    +  CDS            SV40 NLS: nuclear localization signal of SV40 (simian virus 40) large T antigen
   2599..2617    -  promoter       SP6 promoter: promoter for bacteriophage SP6 RNA polymerase
   2643..2867    +  polyA_signal   bGH poly(A) signal: bovine growth hormone polyadenylation signal
   2871..2892    +  promoter       SV40 promoter (fragment): SV40 enhancer and early promoter
   2913..3341    +  rep_origin     f1 ori (sequence partly withheld): f1 bacteriophage origin of replication; arrow indicates direction of (+) strand synthesis
   3355..3684    +  promoter       SV40 promoter: SV40 enhancer and early promoter
   3751..4542    +  CDS            neo: KKA2_KLEPN - Also known as kan, nptII. Experimental evidence at protein level: Swiss-Prot protein existence level 1. Resistance to kanamycin, neomycin, paromomycin, ribostamycin, butirosin and gentamicin B. From Klebsiella pneumoniae.
   4566..4724    +  CDS            ble (fragment): BLE_KLEPN - Experimental evidence at protein level: Swiss-Prot protein existence level 1. Binding protein with a strong affinity to the bleomycin family of antibiotics. Binds to CL990; an antimitotic-antibiotic compound. From Klebsiella pneumoniae.
   4719..4840    +  polyA_signal   SV40 poly(A) signal: SV40 polyadenylation signal
   4913..4929    -  protein_bind   lac operator: The lac repressor binds to the lac operator to inhibit transcription in E. coli. This inhibition can be relieved by adding lactose or isopropyl-β-D-thiogalactopyranoside (IPTG). lac repressor encoded by lacI
   4937..4967    -  promoter       lac promoter: promoter for the E. coli lac operon
   4982..5003    -  protein_bind   CAP binding site: CAP binding activates transcription in the presence of cAMP. E. coli catabolite activator protein
   5016..5108    -  CDS            lacI (fragment): lac repressor; lacI; The lac repressor binds to the lac operator to inhibit transcription in E. coli. This inhibition can be relieved by adding lactose or isopropyl-β-D-thiogalactopyranoside (IPTG).
   5291..5879    -  rep_origin     ori: high-copy-number ColE1/pMB1/pBR322/pUC origin of replication
   6050..6910    -  CDS            AmpR: β-lactamase; bla; confers resistance to ampicillin, carbenicillin, and related antibiotics
   6911..7015    -  promoter       AmpR promoter: bla
