[The description below was written by a language model from this plasmid's Addgene catalogue record and pLannotate feature annotations shown in this document.]
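Description:
S113 is a pcDNA3.1-based mammalian expression plasmid that constitutively produces the two halves of a chemically controlled split transcription factor, described in the record as the CDH-3-TF cassette (PhCMV-Gal4-mdm2-P2A-LD6-Rel65-pA). It is maintained in E. coli through a high-copy ColE1/pUC-type origin and an ampicillin resistance gene, and also carries an f1 origin. An SV40 promoter-driven neomycin phosphotransferase cassette with an SV40 polyadenylation signal allows G418 selection in mammalian cells. The catalogue lists a total size of about 7.8 kb, whereas the sequenced record behind the feature table is about 7.0 kb.

The human CMV immediate-early enhancer and promoter drive a single open reading frame that ends at the bovine growth hormone polyadenylation signal. The first part fuses the yeast GAL4 DNA-binding domain to a fragment of human MDM2. According to the stated design, a P2A self-cleaving peptide then separates this from the second polypeptide, although P2A is not itself called in the automated annotation. The second polypeptide is the computationally designed MDM2-binding protein LD6 joined to the RelA (p65) transcriptional activation domain and an SV40 nuclear localization signal. The annotation tool labels the region where LD6 should lie as a fragment of bacterial dsbD preceded by a short His tag, which may reflect similarity of the designed protein to that sequence rather than a genuine dsbD insert.

Association of MDM2 with LD6 would bring the activation domain to GAL4-bound sites and switch on a separate GAL4-responsive reporter. Consistent with the associated work on chemically controlled protein switches, a small molecule acting on this interaction would be expected to modulate transcription. The record names neither the drug nor the reporter.
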