Addgene plasmid #174551: S113
Purpose: Constitutive PhCMV-driven mammalian expression vector of CDH-3-TF cassette (PhCMV-Gal4-mdm2-P2A-LD6-Rel65-pA)
Depositing lab: Bruno Correia. Depositing organization: Swiss Federal Institute of Technology (EPFL). Publication: A rational blueprint for the design of chemically-controlled protein switches. Shui S, Gainza P, Scheller L, Yang C, Kurumida Y, Rosset S, Georgeon S, Di Roberto RB, Castellanos-Rueda R, Reddy ST, Correia BE. Nat Commun. 2021 Oct 1;12(1):5754. doi: 10.1038/s41467-021-25735-9. PubMed 34599176.
Backbone
  Vector backbone: pcDNA3.1
  Backbone size w/o insert (bp): 6000
  Total vector size (bp): 7800
  Vector type: Mammalian Expression
  Selectable markers: Neomycin (select with G418)
Growth in bacteria
  Bacterial resistance: Ampicillin, 100 μg/mL
  Growth temperature: 37°C
  Growth strain: DH5alpha
  Copy number: High Copy
Gene/Insert
  Gene/Insert name: mdm2 and designed protein LD6
  Insert size (bp): 1000
  Entrez Gene: MDM2 (a.k.a. ACTFS, HDMX, LSKB, hdm2)
  Promoter: CMV
  Cloning method: Gibson Cloning
  Sequencing primers: 5′ CMV-forward; 3′ BGH-reverse
Terms and licenses: Academic/Nonprofit Terms; Industry Terms: Not Available to Industry
How to cite: S113 was a gift from Bruno Correia (Addgene plasmid # 174551 ; http://n2t.net/addgene:174551 ; RRID:Addgene_174551)
